Addgene plasmid #241501: pMIHP-16260 Flag.HA.VSVG
Purpose: (Empty Backbone) Flag.HA.VSVG Flow Code Plasmid This plasmid is to be used with mRNAs.
Depositing lab: Adrian Liston. Depositing organization: Babraham Institute.
Backbone
  Vector backbone: p.MIHP — made from p.MIGII with the GFP element being replaced with the histone epitopes
  Vector type: Retroviral
  Tag / fusion protein: Flag; HA; VSVG
Growth in bacteria
  Bacterial resistance: Ampicillin, 100 μg/mL
  Growth temperature: 30°C
  Growth strain: NEB Stable
  Copy number: Unknown
Gene/Insert
  Gene/Insert name: None
Resource information
  A portion of this plasmid was derived from a plasmid made by: The plasmids were generated using pro-code vectors received from Dr Brian Brown at Mount Sinai and we have their permission via email for these to be deposited.
Terms and licenses: Academic/Nonprofit Terms; Industry Terms: Not Available to Industry
Depositor comments: Any stbl competent cell strain can be used for growing this plasmid.
How to cite: pMIHP-16260 Flag.HA.VSVG was a gift from Adrian Liston (Addgene plasmid # 241501 ; http://n2t.net/addgene:241501 ; RRID:Addgene_241501)
