[The description below was written by a language model from this plasmid's Addgene catalogue record and pLannotate feature annotations shown in this document.]
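Description:
pMIHP-16260 Flag.HA.VSVG is a 6,350-nt gammaretroviral empty backbone of the pMIHP series, which the record describes as derived from pMIGII by replacing the GFP reporter with a histone carrying epitope tags. It is propagated in E. coli through a high-copy ColE1/pUC-type origin and selected with ampicillin via the β-lactamase gene and its promoter. The depositor recommends recombination-deficient ("stable") strains, consistent with the two repeated LTRs. Short fragments of TcR, env, lacI, rop, bom and lacZα, along with a lac promoter/operator region, are annotated around the backbone and appear to be non-functional cloning remnants.

The viral cassette is flanked by murine embryonic stem cell virus 5' and 3' LTRs. The 5' LTR drives the genomic transcript, and the MESV Ψ packaging signal together with a truncated, start-codon-less MMLV gag segment supports encapsidation when packaging functions are supplied in trans. Downstream, an EMCV IRES directs cap-independent translation of mouse histone H2B (H2bc3) fused at its C-terminal end to an epitope combination catalogued as Flag, HA and VSVG. The automated annotation picks up only an HA-like fragment there, so the Flag and VSVG tags are known from the catalogue fields alone.

No insert is present; as in MIG-type vectors, a gene of interest would presumably be placed upstream of the IRES, so that it is co-expressed with the nuclear, histone-anchored tag set. The specific epitope combination serves as a protein barcode ("flow code", built from pro-code vectors) that lets transduced cells be identified by antibody staining and flow cytometry in pooled experiments. The record also states it is to be used with mRNAs, without further explanation.
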