Features (pLannotate 1.2.2; 20 found; start..end, strand, type, name):
     32..233     -  CDS            TcR (fragment): tetracycline efflux protein; tet; confers resistance to tetracycline
    234..332     +  CDS            env (fragment): murine leukemia virus gPr80 envelope polyprotein precursor; env; proteolytically cleaved into gp70SU and p15TM subunits
    374..890     +  LTR            5' LTR: 5' long terminal repeat from murine embryonic stem cell virus
    954..1295    +  misc_feature   MESV Ψ: packaging signal of murine embryonic stem cell virus
   1362..1778    +  CDS            gag (truncated): truncated Moloney murine leukemia virus (MMLV) gag gene lacking the start codon
   1837..2397    +  misc_feature   IRES: internal ribosome entry site (IRES) of the encephalomyocarditis virus (EMCV)
   2400..2777    +  CDS            H2bc3: H2B1B_MOUSE - Also known as Hist1h2bb Experimental evidence at protein level: Swiss-Prot protein existence level 1. Core component of nucleosome. Nucleosomes wrap and compact DNA into chromatin, limiting DNA accessibility to the cellular machineries which require DNA as a template. Histones thereby play a central role in transcription regulation, DNA repair, DNA replication and chromosomal stability. DNA accessibility is regulated via a complex set of post-translational modifications of histones, also called histone code, and nucleosome remodeling. From Mus musculus (Mouse).
   2862..2888    +  CDS            3xHA (fragment): three tandem HA epitope tags
   2968..2998    +  misc_feature   MCS (fragment): pUC18/19 multiple cloning site
   3118..3632    +  LTR            3' LTR: 3' long terminal repeat from murine embryonic stem cell virus
   3794..3810    -  protein_bind   lac operator: The lac repressor binds to the lac operator to inhibit transcription in E. coli. This inhibition can be relieved by adding lactose or isopropyl-β-D-thiogalactopyranoside (IPTG). lac repressor encoded by lacI
   3818..3848    -  promoter       lac promoter: promoter for the E. coli lac operon
   3863..3884    -  protein_bind   CAP binding site: CAP binding activates transcription in the presence of cAMP. E. coli catabolite activator protein
   3897..3989    -  CDS            lacI (fragment): lac repressor; lacI; The lac repressor binds to the lac operator to inhibit transcription in E. coli. This inhibition can be relieved by adding lactose or isopropyl-β-D-thiogalactopyranoside (IPTG).
   4172..4760    -  rep_origin     ori: high-copy-number ColE1/pMB1/pBR322/pUC origin of replication
   4931..5791    -  CDS            AmpR: β-lactamase; bla; confers resistance to ampicillin, carbenicillin, and related antibiotics
   5792..5896    -  promoter       AmpR promoter: bla
   5991..6026    +  CDS            rop (fragment): Rop protein, which maintains plasmids at low copy number; rop
   6128..6227    +  misc_feature   bom (fragment): basis of mobility region from pBR322
   6233..32      -  CDS            lacZα (fragment) (across the origin): LacZα fragment of β-galactosidase; lacZ fragment
>Addgene plasmid #241501 | pMIHP-16260 Flag.HA.VSVG | addgene full sequence | sequence record 481818 | Addgene NGS Result
TTTTCCCAGTCACGACGTTGTAAAACGACGGCGCAAGGAATGGTGCATGCAAGGAGATGGCGCCCAACAG
TCCCCCGGCCACGGGGCCTGCCACCATACCCACGCCGAAACAAGCGCTCATGAGCCCGAAGTGGCGAGCC
CGATCTTCCCCATCGGTGATGTCGGCGATATAGGCGCCAGCAACCGCACCTGTGGCGCCGGTGATGCCGG
CCACGATGCGTCCGGCGTAGAGGCGATTAGTCCAATTTGTTAAAGACAGGATATCAGTGGTCCAGGCTCT
AGTTTTGACTCAACAATATCACCAGCTGAAGCCTATAGAGTACGAGCCATAGATAAAATAAAAGATTTTA
TTTAGTCTCCAGAAAAAGGGGGGAATGAAAGACCCCACCTGTAGGTTTGGCAAGCTAGCTTAAGTAACGC
CATTTTGCAAGGCATGGAAAATACATAACTGAGAATAGAGAAGTTCAGATCAAGGTTAGGAACAGAGAGA
CAGCAGAATATGGGCCAAACAGGATATCTGTGGTAAGCAGTTCCTGCCCCGGCTCAGGGCCAAGAACAGA
TGGTCCCCAGATGCGGTCCCGCCCTCAGCAGTTTCTAGAGAACCATCAGATGTTTCCAGGGTGCCCCAAG
GACCTGAAATGACCCTGTGCCTTATTTGAACTAACCAATCAGTTCGCTTCTCGCTTCTGTTCGCGCGCTT
CTGCTCCCCGAGCTCAATAAAAGAGCCCACAACCCCTCACTCGGCGCGCCAGTCCTCCGATAGACTGCGT
CGCCCGGGTACCCGTATTCCCAATAAAGCCTCTTGCTGTTTGCATCCGAATCGTGGACTCGCTGATCCTT
GGGAGGGTCTCCTCAGATTGATTGACTGCCCACCTCGGGGGTCTTTCATTTGGAGGTTCCACCGAGATTT
GGAGACCCCTGCCCAGGGACCACCGACCCCCCCGCCGGGAGGTAAGCTGGCCAGCGGTCGTTTCGTGTCT
GTCTCTGTCTTTGTGCGTGTTTGTGCCGGCATCTAATGTTTGCGCCTGCGTCTGTACTAGTTAGCTAACT
AGCTCTGTATCTGGCGGACCCGTGGTGGAACTGACGAGTTCTGAACACCCGGCCGCAACCCTGGGAGACG
TCCCAGGGACTTTGGGGGCCGTTTTTGTGGCCCGACCTGAGGAAGGGAGTCGATGTGGAATCCGACCCCG
TCAGGATATGTGGTTCTGGTAGGAGACGAGAACCTAAAACAGTTCCCGCCTCCGTCTGAATTTTTGCTTT
CGGTTTGGAACCGAAGCCGCGCGTCTTGTCTGCTGCAGCGCTGCAGCATCGTTCTGTGTTGTCTCTGTCT
GACTGTGTTTCTGTATTTGTCTGAAAATTAGGGCCAGACTGTTACCACTCCCTTAAGTTTGACCTTAGGT
CACTGGAAAGATGTCGAGCGGATCGCTCACAACCAGTCGGTAGATGTCAAGAAGAGACGTTGGGTTACCT
TCTGCTCTGCAGAATGGCCAACCTTTAACGTCGGATGGCCGCGAGACGGCACCTTTAACCGAGACCTCAT
CACCCAGGTTAAGATCAAGGTCTTTTCACCTGGCCCGCATGGACACCCAGACCAGGTCCCCTACATCGTG
ACCTGGGAAGCCTTGGCTTTTGACCCCCCTCCCTGGGTCAAGCCCTTTGTACACCCTAAGCCTCCGCCTC
CTCTTCCTCCATCCGCCCCGTCTCTCCCCCTTGAACCTCCTCGTTCGACCCCGCCTCGATCCTCCCTTTA
TCCAGCCCTCACTCCTTCTCTAGGCGCCGGAATTCCGAACAGTCTTCCGTAATAGAAGACACAAGGCTCG
AGCGGGATCAATTCCGCCCCCCCCCTAACGTTACTGGCCGAAGCCGCTTGGAATAAGGCCGGTGTGCGTT
TGTCTATATGTTATTTTCCACCATATTGCCGTCTTTTGGCAATGTGAGGGCCCGGAAACCTGGCCCTGTC
TTCTTGACGAGCATTCCTAGGGGTCTTTCCCCTCTCGCCAAAGGAATGCAAGGTCTGTTGAATGTCGTGA
AGGAAGCAGTTCCTCTGGAAGCTTCTTGAAGACAAACAACGTCTGTAGCGACCCTTTGCAGGCAGCGGAA
CCCCCCACCTGGCGACAGGTGCCTCTGCGGCCAAAAGCCACGTGTATAAGATACACCTGCAAAGGCGGCA
CAACCCCAGTGCCACGTTGTGAGTTGGATAGTTGTGGAAAGAGTCAAATGGCTCTCCTCAAGCGTATTCA
ACAAGGGGCTGAAGGATGCCCAGAAGGTACCCCATTGTATGGGATCTGATCTGGGGCCTCGGTGCACATG
CTTTACATGTGTTTAGTCGAGGTTAAAAAAACGTCTAGGCCCCCCGAACCACGGGGACGTGGTTTTCCTT
TGAAAAACACGATAATACCATGCCAGAGCCTTCTAAGTCTGCACCAGCCCCTAAGAAGGGATCTAAGAAA
GCCATCTCTAAGGCGCAGAAGAAGGATGGCAAGAAGCGCAAGCGCAGCCGCAAGGAGAGCTATTCGGTGT
ACGTGTACAAGGTGCTGAAGCAAGTGCACCCCGACACCGGCATCTCCTCCAAGGCCATGGGCATCATGAA
CTCGTTCGTGAACGACATCTTCGAGCGCATCGCGAGCGAGGCGTCCCGCCTGGCGCATTACAACAAGCGC
TCGACCATCACGTCCCGGGAGATCCAGACGGCCGTGCGCCTGCTGCTGCCCGGGGAGCTGGCCAAGCACG
CCGTGTCGGAGGGCACTAAGGCCGTCACCAAGTACACCAGCTCCAAGGACCCACCGGTCGCCACCGGATC
CACGGTCGCCACCATGGGCGACTACAAAGACGATGACGACAAGGGAGGAGGCGGGGGAGGGTACCCATAC
GATGTGCCAGATTACGCTGGAGGAGGCGGGGGAGGGTATACAGATATCGAAATGAATAGACTCGGAAAGG
GCATGCTGATGGTGTAAGCGGCCGCGACTCTAGAGTCGACCTGCAGGCATGCAAGCTTCAGGTAGCCGGC
TAACGTTAACAACCGGTACCTCTAGAACTATAGCTAGCATGCGCAAATTTAAAGCGCTGATATCGATAAA
ATAAAAGATTTTATTTAGTCTCCAGAAAAAGGGGGGAATGAAAGACCCCACCTGTAGGTTTGGCAAGCTA
GCTTAAGTAACGCCATTTTGCAAGGCATGGAAAATACATAACTGAGAATAGAGAAGTTCAGATCAAGGTT
AGGAACAGAGAGACAGCAGAATATGGGCCAAACAGGATATCTGTGGTAAGCAGTTCCTGCCCCGGCTCAG
GGCCAAGAACAGATGGTCCCCAGATGCGGTCCCGCCCTCAGCAGTTTCTAGAGAACCATCAGATGTTTCC
AGGGTGCCCCAAGGACCTGAAATGACCCTGTGCCTTATTTGAACTAACCAATCAGTTCGCTTCTCGCTTC
TGTTCGCGCGCTTCTGCTCCCCGAGCTCAATAAAAGAGCCCACAACCCCTCACTCGGCGCGCCAGTCCTC
CGATAGACTGCGTCGCCCGGGTACCCGTGTATCCAATAAACCCTCTTGCAGTTGCATCCGACTTGTGGTC
TCGCTGTTCCTTGGGAGGGTCTCCTCTGAGTGATTGACTACCCGTCAGCGGGGGTCTTTCATGGGTAACA
GTTTCTTGAAGTTGGAGAACAACATTCTGAGGGTAGGAGTCGAATATTAAGTAATCCTGACTCAATTAGC
CACTGTTTTGAATCCACATACTCCAATACTCCTGAAATAGTTCATTATGGACAGCGCAGAAAGAGCTGGG
GAGAATTGTGAAATTGTTATCCGCTCACAATTCCACACAACATACGAGCCGGAAGCATAAAGTGTAAAGC
CTGGGGTGCCTAATGAGTGAGCTAACTCACATTAATTGCGTTGCGCTCACTGCCCGCTTTCCAGTCGGGA
AACCTGTCGTGCCAGCTGCATTAATGAATCGGCCAACGCGCGGGGAGAGGCGGTTTGCGTATTGGGCGCT
CTTCCGCTTCCTCGCTCACTGACTCGCTGCGCTCGGTCGTTCGGCTGCGGCGAGCGGTATCAGCTCACTC
AAAGGCGGTAATACGGTTATCCACAGAATCAGGGGATAACGCAGGAAAGAACATGTGAGCAAAAGGCCAG
CAAAAGGCCAGGAACCGTAAAAAGGCCGCGTTGCTGGCGTTTTTCCATAGGCTCCGCCCCCCTGACGAGC
ATCACAAAAATCGACGCTCAAGTCAGAGGTGGCGAAACCCGACAGGACTATAAAGATACCAGGCGTTTCC
CCCTGGAAGCTCCCTCGTGCGCTCTCCTGTTCCGACCCTGCCGCTTACCGGATACCTGTCCGCCTTTCTC
CCTTCGGGAAGCGTGGCGCTTTCTCATAGCTCACGCTGTAGGTATCTCAGTTCGGTGTAGGTCGTTCGCT
CCAAGCTGGGCTGTGTGCACGAACCCCCCGTTCAGCCCGACCGCTGCGCCTTATCCGGTAACTATCGTCT
TGAGTCCAACCCGGTAAGACACGACTTATCGCCACTGGCAGCAGCCACTGGTAACAGGATTAGCAGAGCG
AGGTATGTAGGCGGTGCTACAGAGTTCTTGAAGTGGTGGCCTAACTACGGCTACACTAGAAGAACAGTAT
TTGGTATCTGCGCTCTGCTGAAGCCAGTTACCTTCGGAAAAAGAGTTGGTAGCTCTTGATCCGGCAAACA
AACCACCGCTGGTAGCGGTGGTTTTTTTGTTTGCAAGCAGCAGATTACGCGCAGAAAAAAAGGATCTCAA
GAAGATCCTTTGATCTTTTCTACGGGGTCTGACGCTCAGTGGAACGAAAACTCACGTTAAGGGATTTTGG
TCATGAGATTATCAAAAAGGATCTTCACCTAGATCCTTTTAAATTAAAAATGAAGTTTTAAATCAATCTA
AAGTATATATGAGTAAACTTGGTCTGACAGTTACCAATGCTTAATCAGTGAGGCACCTATCTCAGCGATC
TGTCTATTTCGTTCATCCATAGTTGCCTGACTCCCCGTCGTGTAGATAACTACGATACGGGAGGGCTTAC
CATCTGGCCCCAGTGCTGCAATGATACCGCGAGACCCACGCTCACCGGCTCCAGATTTATCAGCAATAAA
CCAGCCAGCCGGAAGGGCCGAGCGCAGAAGTGGTCCTGCAACTTTATCCGCCTCCATCCAGTCTATTAAT
TGTTGCCGGGAAGCTAGAGTAAGTAGTTCGCCAGTTAATAGTTTGCGCAACGTTGTTGCCATTGCTACAG
GCATCGTGGTGTCACGCTCGTCGTTTGGTATGGCTTCATTCAGCTCCGGTTCCCAACGATCAAGGCGAGT
TACATGATCCCCCATGTTGTGCAAAAAAGCGGTTAGCTCCTTCGGTCCTCCGATCGTTGTCAGAAGTAAG
TTGGCCGCAGTGTTATCACTCATGGTTATGGCAGCACTGCATAATTCTCTTACTGTCATGCCATCCGTAA
GATGCTTTTCTGTGACTGGTGAGTACTCAACCAAGTCATTCTGAGAATAGTGTATGCGGCGACCGAGTTG
CTCTTGCCCGGCGTCAATACGGGATAATACCGCGCCACATAGCAGAACTTTAAAAGTGCTCATCATTGGA
AAACGTTCTTCGGGGCGAAAACTCTCAAGGATCTTACCGCTGTTGAGATCCAGTTCGATGTAACCCACTC
GTGCACCCAACTGATCTTCAGCATCTTTTACTTTCACCAGCGTTTCTGGGTGAGCAAAAACAGGAAGGCA
AAATGCCGCAAAAAAGGGAATAAGGGCGACACGGAAATGTTGAATACTCATACTCTTCCTTTTTCAATAT
TATTGAAGCATTTATCAGGGTTATTGTCTCATGAGCGGATACATATTTGAATGTATTTAGAAAAATAAAC
AAATAGGGGTTCCGCGCACATTTCCCCGAAAAGTGCCACCTGACGTCTAAGAAACCATTATTATCATGAC
ATTAACCTATAAAAATAGGCGTATCACGAGGCCCTTTCGTCTCGCGCGTTTCGGTGATGACGGTGAAAAC
CTCTGACACATGCAGCTCCCGGAGACGGTCACAGCTTGTCTGTAAGCGGATGCCGGGAGCAGACAAGCCC
GTCAGGGCGCGTCAGCGGGTGTTGGCGGGTGTCGGGGCTGGCTTAACTATGCGGCATCAGAGCAGATTGT
ACTGAGAGTGCACCATATGCGGTGTGAAATACCGCACAGATGCGTAAGGAGAAAATACCGCATCAGGCGC
CATTCGCCATTCAGGCTGCGCAACTGTTGGGAAGGGCGATCGGTGCGGGCCTCTTCGCTATTACGCCAGC
TGGCGAAAGGGGGATGTGCTGCAAGGCGATTAAGTTGGGTAACGCCAGGG
